Addgene plasmid #179637: CMVTO-SEAP-26Sfur-3TM-hcvs-KKMP (GS)
Purpose: HCVP-inducible tri-transmembrane SEAP RELEASE with GS linkers
Depositing lab: Xiaojing Gao. Depositing organization: Stanford University. Publication: Protease-controlled secretion and display of intercellular signals. Vlahos AE, Kang J, Aldrete CA, Zhu R, Chong LS, Elowitz MB, Gao XJ. Nat Commun. 2022 Feb 17;13(1):912. doi: 10.1038/s41467-022-28623-y. PubMed 35177637.
Backbone
  Vector backbone: CMVTO-FlpIn
  Vector type: Mammalian Expression
Growth in bacteria
  Bacterial resistance: Ampicillin, 100 μg/mL
  Growth temperature: 37°C
  Growth strain: DH5alpha
  Copy number: High Copy
Gene/Insert
  Gene/Insert name: SEAP RELEASE
  Species: Synthetic
Terms and licenses: Academic/Nonprofit Terms; Industry Terms: Not Available to Industry
How to cite: CMVTO-SEAP-26Sfur-3TM-hcvs-KKMP (GS) was a gift from Xiaojing Gao (Addgene plasmid # 179637 ; http://n2t.net/addgene:179637 ; RRID:Addgene_179637)
