[The description below was written by a language model from this plasmid's Addgene catalogue record and pLannotate feature annotations shown in this document.]
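Description:
CMVTO-SEAP-26Sfur-3TM-hcvs-KKMP (GS) is a 7.2 kb mammalian expression plasmid built on the CMVTO-FlpIn backbone. It is maintained in E. coli at high copy through a ColE1/pUC-type origin and selected with ampicillin (AmpR under its own bla promoter). The backbone also carries an FRT site placed directly upstream of a hygromycin resistance coding sequence that has no annotated promoter of its own and is followed by an SV40 poly(A) signal. This is the usual Flp-In arrangement: FLP-mediated recombination into a genomic FRT landing pad puts HygR under a resident promoter, so stable single-copy integrants can be selected. The plasmid can presumably also be used by transient transfection.

The expression cassette is driven by the CMV enhancer and immediate early promoter, followed by short matches to tet operator-containing promoters. This is consistent with a "CMV-TO" design, which is constitutive in ordinary cells and repressible or doxycycline-inducible where Tet repressor is present. The cassette ends in a bGH poly(A) signal. The synthetic open reading frame begins with secreted alkaline phosphatase (SEAP), followed by membrane-spanning segments annotated as fragments of the human beta-2 adrenergic receptor and CD8A. Going by the construct name and stated purpose, these supply a three-pass transmembrane tether. The name also indicates a furin site ("fur"), a hepatitis C virus protease cleavage site ("hcvs") and a C-terminal KKMP motif, presumably a dilysine-type ER retention signal, joined by glycine-serine linkers. None of these short elements is individually annotated in the feature table.

The recorded purpose is an HCV protease-inducible RELEASE construct. The likely logic is that the reporter stays retained until the protease removes the retention motif, after which it traffics onward and is secreted. SEAP in the medium then reports protease-controlled secretion.
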