Features (pLannotate 1.2.2; 24 found; start..end, strand, type, name):
     88..467     +  enhancer       CMV enhancer: human cytomegalovirus immediate early enhancer
    468..671     +  promoter       CMV promoter: human cytomegalovirus (CMV) immediate early promoter
    673..692     +  promoter       PLtetO-1 promoter (fragment): modified phage lambda PL promoter with tet operator sites (Lutz and Bujard, 1997)
    694..713     +  promoter       PLtetO-1 promoter (fragment): modified phage lambda PL promoter with tet operator sites (Lutz and Bujard, 1997)
    721..754     +  promoter       TRE3GV promoter (fragment): 3rd-generation Tet-responsive promoter that can be activated by binding of Tet-On® 3G, optimized for retroviral and lentiviral vectors
    844..2346    +  CDS            SEAP: secreted alkaline phosphatase from human placenta The natural enzyme has a C-terminal transmembrane sequence that is replaced by a GPI anchor.
   2404..2724    +  CDS            ADRB2 (fragment): ADRB2_HUMAN - Also known as ADRB2R, B2AR. Experimental evidence at protein level: Swiss-Prot protein existence level 1. Beta-adrenergic receptors mediate the catecholamine-induced activation of adenylate cyclase through the action of G proteins. The beta-2-adrenergic receptor binds epinephrine with an approximately 30- fold greater affinity than it does norepinephrine. From Homo sapiens (Human).
   2725..2820    +  CDS            CD8A (fragment): CD8A_HUMAN - Also known as MAL. Experimental evidence at protein level: Swiss-Prot protein existence level 1. Integral membrane glycoprotein that plays an essential role in the immune response and serves multiple functions in responses against both external and internal offenses. In T-cells, functions primarily as a coreceptor for MHC class I molecule:peptide complex. The antigens presented by class I peptides are derived from cytosolic proteins while class II derived from extracellular proteins. Interacts simultaneously with the T-cell receptor (TCR) and the MHC class I proteins presented by
   2947..3171    +  polyA_signal   bGH poly(A) signal: bovine growth hormone polyadenylation signal
   3187..3210    +  polyA_signal   bGH poly(A) signal (fragment): bovine growth hormone polyadenylation signal
   3214..3235    +  promoter       SV40 promoter (fragment): SV40 enhancer and early promoter
   3256..3489    +  rep_origin     f1 ori (fragment) (sequence partly withheld): f1 bacteriophage origin of replication; arrow indicates direction of (+) strand synthesis
   3494..3541    +  protein_bind   FRT: FLP-mediated recombination occurs in the 8-bp core sequence TCTAGAAA (Turan and Bode, 2011). FLP recombinase from the Saccharomyces cerevisiae 2μ plasmid
   3549..4571    +  CDS            HygR: aminoglycoside phosphotransferase from E. coli; aph(4)-Ia; confers resistance to hygromycin
   4581..4706    +  CDS            ble (fragment): BLE_KLEPN - Experimental evidence at protein level: Swiss-Prot protein existence level 1. Binding protein with a strong affinity to the bleomycin family of antibiotics. Binds to CL990; an antimitotic-antibiotic compound. From Klebsiella pneumoniae.
   4701..4822    +  polyA_signal   SV40 poly(A) signal: SV40 polyadenylation signal
   4895..4911    -  protein_bind   lac operator: The lac repressor binds to the lac operator to inhibit transcription in E. coli. This inhibition can be relieved by adding lactose or isopropyl-β-D-thiogalactopyranoside (IPTG). lac repressor encoded by lacI
   4919..4949    -  promoter       lac promoter: promoter for the E. coli lac operon
   4964..4985    -  protein_bind   CAP binding site: CAP binding activates transcription in the presence of cAMP. E. coli catabolite activator protein
   4998..5090    -  CDS            lacI (fragment): lac repressor; lacI; The lac repressor binds to the lac operator to inhibit transcription in E. coli. This inhibition can be relieved by adding lactose or isopropyl-β-D-thiogalactopyranoside (IPTG).
   5273..5861    -  rep_origin     ori: high-copy-number ColE1/pMB1/pBR322/pUC origin of replication
   6032..6892    -  CDS            AmpR: β-lactamase; bla; confers resistance to ampicillin, carbenicillin, and related antibiotics
   6893..6997    -  promoter       AmpR promoter: bla
   7056..7108    -  misc_feature   bom (fragment): basis of mobility region from pBR322
>Addgene plasmid #179637 | CMVTO-SEAP-26Sfur-3TM-hcvs-KKMP (GS) | addgene full sequence | sequence record 356799 | Addgene NGS Result
AAGGCAAGGCTTGACCGACAATTGCATGAAGAATCTGCTTAGGGTTAGGCGTTTTGCGCTGCTTCGTACG
GGCCAGATATACGCGTTGACATTGATTATTGACTAGTTATTAATAGTAATCAATTACGGGGTCATTAGTT
CATAGCCCATATATGGAGTTCCGCGTTACATAACTTACGGTAAATGGCCCGCCTGGCTGACCGCCCAACG
ACCCCCGCCCATTGACGTCAATAATGACGTATGTTCCCATAGTAACGCCAATAGGGACTTTCCATTGACG
TCAATGGGTGGAGTATTTACGGTAAACTGCCCACTTGGCAGTACATCAAGTGTATCATATGCCAAGTACG
CCCCCTATTGACGTCAATGACGGTAAATGGCCCGCCTGGCATTATGCCCAGTACATGACCTTATGGGACT
TTCCTACTTGGCAGTACATCTACGTATTAGTCATCGCTATTACCATGGTGATGCGGTTTTGGCAGTACAT
CAATGGGCGTGGATAGCGGTTTGACTCACGGGGATTTCCAAGTCTCCACCCCATTGACGTCAATGGGAGT
TTGTTTTGGCACCAAAATCAACGGGACTTTCCAAAATGTCGTAACAACTCCGCCCCATTGACGCAAATGG
GCGGTAGGCGTGTACGGTGGGAGGTCTATATAAGCAGAGCTCTCCCTATCAGTGATAGAGATCTCCCTAT
CAGTGATAGAGATCGTCGACGAGCTCGTTTAGTGAACCGTCAGATCGCCTGGAGACGCCATCCACGCTGT
TTTGACCTCCATAGAAGACACCGGGACCGATCCAGCCTCCGGACTCTAGCGTTTAAACTTAAGCTTCGCC
ACCATGCTGCTCCTGTTGCTGCTGCTGGGCCTGAGGCTACAGCTCTCCCTGGGCATCATCCCAGTTGAGG
AGGAGAACCCGGACTTCTGGAACCGCGAGGCAGCCGAGGCCCTGGGTGCCGCCAAGAAGCTGCAGCCTGC
ACAGACAGCCGCCAAGAACCTCATCATCTTCCTGGGCGATGGGATGGGGGTGTCTACGGTGACAGCTGCC
AGGATTCTAAAAGGGCAGAAGAAGGACAAACTGGGGCCTGAGATACCCCTGGCCATGGACCGCTTCCCAT
ATGTGGCTCTGTCCAAGACATACAATGTAGACAAACATGTGCCAGACAGTGGAGCCACAGCCACGGCCTA
CCTGTGCGGGGTCAAGGGCAACTTCCAGACCATTGGCTTGAGTGCAGCCGCCCGCTTTAACCAGTGCAAC
ACGACACGCGGCAACGAGGTCATCTCCGTGATGAATCGGGCCAAGAAAGCAGGGAAGTCAGTGGGAGTGG
TAACCACCACACGAGTGCAGCACGCCTCGCCAGCCGGCACCTACGCCCACACGGTGAACCGCAACTGGTA
CTCGGACGCCGACGTGCCTGCCTCGGCCCGCCAGGAGGGGTGCCAGGACATCGCTACGCAGCTCATCTCC
AACATGGACATTGACGTGATCCTAGGTGGAGGCCGAAAATACATGTTTCCCATGGGAACCCCAGACCCTG
AGTACCCAGATGACTACAGCCAAGGTGGGACCAGGCTGGACGGGAAGAATCTGGTGCAGGAATGGCTGGC
GAAGCGCCAGGGTGCCCGGTATGTGTGGAACCGCACTGAGCTCATGCAGGCTTCCCTGGACCCGTCTGTG
ACCCATCTCATGGGTCTCTTTGAGCCTGGAGACATGAAATACGAGATCCACCGAGACTCCACACTGGACC
CCTCCCTGATGGAGATGACAGAGGCTGCCCTGCGCCTGCTGAGCAGGAACCCCCGCGGCTTCTTCCTCTT
CGTGGAGGGTGGTCGCATCGACCATGGTCATCATGAAAGCAGGGCTTACCGGGCACTGACTGAGACGATC
ATGTTCGACGACGCCATTGAGAGGGCGGGCCAGCTCACCAGCGAGGAGGACACGCTGAGCCTCGTCACTG
CCGACCACTCCCACGTCTTCTCCTTCGGAGGCTACCCCCTGCGAGGGAGCTCCATCTTCGGGCTGGCCCC
TGGCAAGGCCCGGGACAGGAAGGCCTACACGGTCCTCCTATACGGAAACGGTCCAGGCTATGTGCTCAAG
GACGGCGCTCGGCCGGATGTTACCGAGAGCGAGAGCGGGAGCCCCGAGTATCGGCAGCAGTCAGCAGTGC
CCCTGGACGAAGAGACCCACGCAGGCGAGGACGTGGCGGTGTTCGCGCGCGGCCCGCAGGCGCACCTGGT
TCACGGCGTGCAGGAGCAGACCTTCATAGCGCACGTCATGGCCTTCGCCGCCTGCCTGGAGCCCTACACC
GCCTGCGACCTGGCACCCCCCGCCGGCACCACCGACGCCGCGCACCCGGGTGGATCCTCTGGCAGAAGCA
AAAGAAGCGTCATTGACGGCTTTACCCTGACCAGCGACGAGGTGTGGGTGGTGGGCATGGGCATCGTCAT
GTCTCTCATCGTCCTGGCCATCGTGTTTGGCAATGTGCTGGTCATCACAGCCATTGCCAAGTTCGAGCGT
CTGCAGACGGTCACCGGGGGCGGCTCTCTCGAGGGGGGGGGCTCGGGGGAGGATGTCGTCTGCTGCTCAA
TGTCCTACGGCAGTGGAGGTACCAATTACTTCATCACTTCACTGGCCTGTGCTGATCTGGTCATGGGCCT
GGCAGTGGTGCCCTTTGGGGCCGCCCATATTCTTATGAAAATGTGGACTTTTGGCAACTTCTGGGATATC
TACATCTGGGCTCCCTTGGCCGGGACTTGTGGGGTCCTTCTCCTGTCACTGGTTATCACCCTTTACTGCA
ACAAGTACAAAAGCAGACGCAGTTTTATTGATGAAAAGAAAATGCCTTAGGGCCCGAACAAAAACTCATC
TCAGAAGAGGATCTGAATAGCGCCGTCGACCATCATCATAATCATCATTGAGTTTAAACCCGCTGATCAG
CCTCGACTGTGCCTTCTAGTTGCCAGCCATCTGTTGTTTGCCCCTCCCCCGTGCCTTCCTTGACCCTGGA
AGGTGCCACTCCCACTGTCCTTTCCTAATAAAATGAGGAAATTGCATCGCATTGTCTGAGTAGGTGTCAT
TCTATTCTGGGGGGTGGGGTGGGGCAGGACAGCAAGGGGGAGGATTGGGAAGACAATAGCAGGCATGCTG
GGGATGCGGTGGGCTCTATGGAGATCTATCGATGTTCTGGGGATGCGGTGGGCTCTATGGCTTCTGAGGC
GGAAAGAACCAGCTGGGGCTCTAGGGGGTATCCCC
[124 nt withheld, positions 3256-3379]
C
[91 nt withheld, positions 3381-3471]
AGGGTGATGGTTCACGTACCTAGAAGTTCCTATTCCGAAGTTCCTATTCTCTAGAAAGTATAGGAACTTC
CTTGGCCAAAAAGCCTGAACTCACCGCGACGTCTGTCGAGAAGTTTCTGATCGAAAAGTTCGACAGCGTC
TCCGACCTGATGCAGCTCTCGGAGGGCGAAGAATCTCGTGCTTTCAGCTTCGATGTAGGAGGGCGTGGAT
ATGTCCTGCGGGTAAATAGCTGCGCCGATGGTTTCTACAAAGATCGTTATGTTTATCGGCACTTTGCATC
GGCCGCGCTCCCGATTCCGGAAGTGCTTGACATTGGGGAATTCAGCGAGAGCCTGACCTATTGCATCTCC
CGCCGTGCACAGGGTGTCACGTTGCAAGACCTGCCTGAAACCGAACTGCCCGCTGTTCTGCAGCCGGTCG
CGGAGGCCATGGATGCGATCGCTGCGGCCGATCTTAGCCAGACGAGCGGGTTCGGCCCATTCGGACCGCA
AGGAATCGGTCAATACACTACATGGCGTGATTTCATATGCGCGATTGCTGATCCCCATGTGTATCACTGG
CAAACTGTGATGGACGACACCGTCAGTGCGTCCGTCGCGCAGGCTCTCGATGAGCTGATGCTTTGGGCCG
AGGACTGCCCCGAAGTCCGGCACCTCGTGCACGCGGATTTCGGCTCCAACAATGTCCTGACGGACAATGG
CCGCATAACAGCGGTCATTGACTGGAGCGAGGCGATGTTCGGGGATTCCCAATACGAGGTCGCCAACATC
TTCTTCTGGAGGCCGTGGTTGGCTTGTATGGAGCAGCAGACGCGCTACTTCGAGCGGAGGCATCCGGAGC
TTGCAGGATCGCCGCGGCTCCGGGCGTATATGCTCCGCATTGGTCTTGACCAACTCTATCAGAGCTTGGT
TGACGGCAATTTCGATGATGCAGCTTGGGCGCAGGGTCGATGCGACGCAATCGTCCGATCCGGAGCCGGG
ACTGTCGGGCGTACACAAATCGCCCGCAGAAGCGCGGCCGTCTGGACCGATGGCTGTGTAGAAGTACTCG
CCGATAGTGGAAACCGACGCCCCAGCACTCGTCCGAGGGCAAAGGAATAGCACGTACTACGAGATTTCGA
TTCCACCGCCGCCTTCTATGAAAGGTTGGGCTTCGGAATCGTTTTCCGGGACGCCGGCTGGATGATCCTC
CAGCGCGGGGATCTCATGCTGGAGTTCTTCGCCCACCCCAACTTGTTTATTGCAGCTTATAATGGTTACA
AATAAAGCAATAGCATCACAAATTTCACAAATAAAGCATTTTTTTCACTGCATTCTAGTTGTGGTTTGTC
CAAACTCATCAATGTATCTTATCATGTCTGTATACCGTCGACCTCTAGCTAGAGCTTGGCGTAATCATGG
TCATAGCTGTTTCCTGTGTGAAATTGTTATCCGCTCACAATTCCACACAACATACGAGCCGGAAGCATAA
AGTGTAAAGCCTGGGGTGCCTAATGAGTGAGCTAACTCACATTAATTGCGTTGCGCTCACTGCCCGCTTT
CCAGTCGGGAAACCTGTCGTGCCAGCTGCATTAATGAATCGGCCAACGCGCGGGGAGAGGCGGTTTGCGT
ATTGGGCGCTCTTCCGCTTCCTCGCTCACTGACTCGCTGCGCTCGGTCGTTCGGCTGCGGCGAGCGGTAT
CAGCTCACTCAAAGGCGGTAATACGGTTATCCACAGAATCAGGGGATAACGCAGGAAAGAACATGTGAGC
AAAAGGCCAGCAAAAGGCCAGGAACCGTAAAAAGGCCGCGTTGCTGGCGTTTTTCCATAGGCTCCGCCCC
CCTGACGAGCATCACAAAAATCGACGCTCAAGTCAGAGGTGGCGAAACCCGACAGGACTATAAAGATACC
AGGCGTTTCCCCCTGGAAGCTCCCTCGTGCGCTCTCCTGTTCCGACCCTGCCGCTTACCGGATACCTGTC
CGCCTTTCTCCCTTCGGGAAGCGTGGCGCTTTCTCATAGCTCACGCTGTAGGTATCTCAGTTCGGTGTAG
GTCGTTCGCTCCAAGCTGGGCTGTGTGCACGAACCCCCCGTTCAGCCCGACCGCTGCGCCTTATCCGGTA
ACTATCGTCTTGAGTCCAACCCGGTAAGACACGACTTATCGCCACTGGCAGCAGCCACTGGTAACAGGAT
TAGCAGAGCGAGGTATGTAGGCGGTGCTACAGAGTTCTTGAAGTGGTGGCCTAACTACGGCTACACTAGA
AGAACAGTATTTGGTATCTGCGCTCTGCTGAAGCCAGTTACCTTCGGAAAAAGAGTTGGTAGCTCTTGAT
CCGGCAAACAAACCACCGCTGGTAGCGGTGGTTTTTTTGTTTGCAAGCAGCAGATTACGCGCAGAAAAAA
AGGATCTCAAGAAGATCCTTTGATCTTTTCTACGGGGTCTGACGCTCAGTGGAACGAAAACTCACGTTAA
GGGATTTTGGTCATGAGATTATCAAAAAGGATCTTCACCTAGATCCTTTTAAATTAAAAATGAAGTTTTA
AATCAATCTAAAGTATATATGAGTAAACTTGGTCTGACAGTTACCAATGCTTAATCAGTGAGGCACCTAT
CTCAGCGATCTGTCTATTTCGTTCATCCATAGTTGCCTGACTCCCCGTCGTGTAGATAACTACGATACGG
GAGGGCTTACCATCTGGCCCCAGTGCTGCAATGATACCGCGAGACCCACGCTCACCGGCTCCAGATTTAT
CAGCAATAAACCAGCCAGCCGGAAGGGCCGAGCGCAGAAGTGGTCCTGCAACTTTATCCGCCTCCATCCA
GTCTATTAATTGTTGCCGGGAAGCTAGAGTAAGTAGTTCGCCAGTTAATAGTTTGCGCAACGTTGTTGCC
ATTGCTACAGGCATCGTGGTGTCACGCTCGTCGTTTGGTATGGCTTCATTCAGCTCCGGTTCCCAACGAT
CAAGGCGAGTTACATGATCCCCCATGTTGTGCAAAAAAGCGGTTAGCTCCTTCGGTCCTCCGATCGTTGT
CAGAAGTAAGTTGGCCGCAGTGTTATCACTCATGGTTATGGCAGCACTGCATAATTCTCTTACTGTCATG
CCATCCGTAAGATGCTTTTCTGTGACTGGTGAGTACTCAACCAAGTCATTCTGAGAATAGTGTATGCGGC
GACCGAGTTGCTCTTGCCCGGCGTCAATACGGGATAATACCGCGCCACATAGCAGAACTTTAAAAGTGCT
CATCATTGGAAAACGTTCTTCGGGGCGAAAACTCTCAAGGATCTTACCGCTGTTGAGATCCAGTTCGATG
TAACCCACTCGTGCACCCAACTGATCTTCAGCATCTTTTACTTTCACCAGCGTTTCTGGGTGAGCAAAAA
CAGGAAGGCAAAATGCCGCAAAAAAGGGAATAAGGGCGACACGGAAATGTTGAATACTCATACTCTTCCT
TTTTCAATATTATTGAAGCATTTATCAGGGTTATTGTCTCATGAGCGGATACATATTTGAATGTATTTAG
AAAAATAAACAAATAGGGGTTCCGCGCACATTTCCCCGAAAAGTGCCACCTGACGTCGACGGATCGGGAG
ATCTCCCGATCCCCTATGGTGCACTCTCAGTACAATCTGCTCTGATGCCGCATAGTTAAGCCAGTATCTG
CTCCCTGCTTGTGTGTTGGAGGTCGCTGAGTAGTGCGCGAGCAAAATTTAAGCTACAAC
